>Addgene plasmid #53010 | pHL 1405 | addgene partial sequence | sequence record 83855 | GFP-R 5'-CCATCTAATTCAACAAGAATTGGGACAAC-3'
TTTACGCATGCTCGCGGTACCTTTAATCAGGTTGTTCAGGTTAGTGACATAAGTCTGATGGTGCTTGCCG
TAGTGATACTCGATGGTTTCCGCAGAAATGTGCGGTGCCAGAGCATCTTTAGCATATGGTAGTGCAGGTA
ATTCGAATGACATTGCTACTCTCCTTTATTATTAATTTGCATACGTACAATAGCCTTATTGTGCGTATGG
TCGACAGTATCTTGTTATCCGCTCACAATGTCAATGTTATCCGCTCACATTTATGACGTCAGGTGGCACT
TTTCGGGGAAATGTGCGCGGAACCCCTATTTGTTTATTTTTCTAAATACATTCAAATATGTATCCGCTCA
TGAGACAATAACCCTGATAAATGCTTCAATAATATTGAAAAAGGAAGAGTATGAGTATTCAACATTTCCG
TGTCGCCCTTATTCCCTTTTTTGCGGCATTTTGCCTTCCTGTTTTTGCTCACCCAGAAACGCTGGTGAAA
GTAAAAGATGCTGAAGATCAGTTGGGTGCACGAGTGGGTTACATCGAACTGGATCTCAACAGCGGTAAGA
TCCTTGAGAGTTTTCGCCCCGAAGAACGTTTTCCAATGATGAGCACTTTTAAAGTTCTGCTATGTGGCGC
GGTATTATCCCGTATTGACGCCGGGCAAGAGCAACTCGGTCGCCGCATACACTATTCTCAGAATGACTTG
GTTGAGTACTCACCAGTCACAGAAAAGC
