>Addgene plasmid #53010 | pHL 1405 | addgene partial sequence | sequence record 84031 | GFP-F 5'-GGTCCTTCTTGAGTTTGTAAC-3'
CAATAAAAGCTAGCTTGGCTGTTTTGGCGGATGAGAGAAGATTTTCAGCCTGATACAGATTAAATCAGAA
CGCAGAAGCGGTCTGATAAAACAGAATTTGCCTGGCGGCAGTAGCGCGGTGGTCCCACCTGACCCCATGC
CGAACTCAGAAGTGAAACGCCGTAGCGCCGATGGTAGTGTGGGGTCTCCCCATGCGAGAGTAGGGAACTG
CCAGGCATCAAATAAAACGAAAGGCTCAGTCGAAAGACTGGGCCTTTCGTTTTATCTGTTGTTTGTCGGT
GAACGCTCTCCTGAGTAGGACAAATCCGCCGGGAGCGGATTTGAACGTTGCGAAGCAACGGCCCGGAGGG
TGGCGGGCAGGACGCCCGCCATAAACTGCCAGGCATCAAATTAAGCAGAAGGCCATCCTGACGGATGGCC
TTTTTGCGTTTCTACAAACTCTTTTGTTTATTTTTCTAAATACATTCAAATATGTATCCGCTCAGGATCC
TCCCTATCAGTGATAGAGATTGACATCCCTATCAGTGATAGAGATACTCCCGGGGCGATCAGGAAGACCC
TCGCGGAGAACCTGA
