>Addgene plasmid #53010 | pHL 1405 | addgene partial sequence | sequence record 84101 | AspTerm 5'-ACTGCTCACAAGAAAAAAGGCACG-3'
ACGATTAAAGCTTGTGGATAAATTGAGAACGAAAGATCAAAAAAAAAGCCAGCACCCGGCTGGCTAAGTA
ATACTGGAAGCAATGTGAGCAATGTCGTGCTTTCAGGTTCTCCGCGAGGGTCTTCCTGATCGCCCCGGGA
GTATCTCTATCACTGATAGGGATGTCAATCTCTATCACTGATAGGGAGGATCCTGAGCGGATACATATTT
GAATGTATTTAGAAAAATAAACAAAAGAGTTTGTAGAAACGCAAAAAGGCCATCCGTCAGGATGGCCTTC
TGCTTAATTTGATGCCTGGCAGTTTATGGCGGGCGTCCTGCCCGCCACCCTCCGGGCCGTTGCTTCGCAA
CGTTCAAATCCGCTCCCGGCGGATTTGTCCTACTCAGGAGAGCGTTCACCGACAAACAACAGATAAAACG
AAAGGCCCAGTCTTTCGACTGAGCCTTTCGTTTTATTTGATGCCTGGCAGTTCCCTACTCTCGCATGGGG
AGACCCCACACTACCATCGGCGCTACGGCGTTTCACTTCTGAGTTCGGCATGGGGTCAGGTGGGACCACC
GCGCTACTGCCGCCAGGCAAATTCTGTTTTATCAGACCGCTTCTGCGTTCTGATTTAATCTGTATCAGGC
TGAAAATCTTCTCTCATCCGCCAAAACAGCCAAGCTAGCTTTTATTTGTAGAGCTCATCCATGCCATGTG
TAATCCCAGCAGCTGTTACAAACTCAAGAAGGACCATGTGGTCTCTCTTTTCGTTGGGATCTTTCGAAAG
GGCAGATTGTGTGGACAGGTAATGGTTGTCTGGTAAAAGGACAGGGCCATCGCCAATTGGAGTATTTTGT
TGATAATGGTCTGCTAGTTGAACGCTTCCATCTTCAATGTTGTGTCTAATTTTGAAGTTAACTTTGATTC
CAT
