[The description below was written by a language model from this plasmid's Addgene catalogue record.]
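Description:
pHL 1405 is a high-copy bacterial expression and synthetic biology plasmid for E. coli, selected with ampicillin. The backbone is recorded as unknown (built in the depositing laboratory), and no origin of replication or feature table is given, so the physical layout and orientation of the cassettes cannot be described from the record.

The plasmid carries four E. coli-derived expression units that together reconstitute a small RNA regulatory circuit. The sRNA listed as RhyB (RyhB, the iron-responsive sRNA that represses sodB) is driven by the PLtetO-1 promoter, a TetR-repressible synthetic promoter that allows tunable induction in strains supplying TetR. A second sRNA, DsrA, is expressed from a promoter named pCon, presumably constitutive. The RNA chaperone Hfq, which binds both sRNAs and facilitates their pairing with target mRNAs, is also placed under PLtetO-1. The readout is a target reporter: a sodB fragment spanning -56 to +141 relative to the start codon, which retains the 5′ untranslated region and early coding sequence, fused at its C terminus to gfp and transcribed from the LacI-repressible PLlacO-1 promoter. Silencing of the sodB::gfp transcript by the sRNA lowers fluorescence.

Consistent with the associated study on competition for Hfq, this arrangement appears intended to test how a non-cognate competitor sRNA (DsrA) affects RyhB-mediated repression of sodB when Hfq is limiting, and how supplying additional plasmid-borne Hfq changes that interference, with sRNA/Hfq and target expression controlled through separate promoter systems.
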