Addgene plasmid #53010: pHL 1405
Purpose: pLtetO-1:RhyB, pCon:DsrA, pLtetO-1:hfq, pLlacO-1:sodB::gfp
Depositing lab: Han Lim. Depositing organization: University of California, Berkeley. Publication: Disruption of small RNA signaling caused by competition for Hfq. Hussein R, Lim HN. Proc Natl Acad Sci U S A. 2011 Jan 18;108(3):1110-5. doi: 10.1073/pnas.1010082108. Epub 2010 Dec 28. PubMed 21189298.
Backbone
  Vector backbone: unknown
  Backbone manufacturer: Lim lab
  Vector type: Bacterial Expression, Synthetic Biology
Growth in bacteria
  Bacterial resistance: Ampicillin, 100 μg/mL
  Growth temperature: 37°C
  Growth strain: DH5alpha
  Copy number: High Copy
Gene/Insert 1
  Gene/Insert name: RhyB sRNA
  Species: E.coli
  Promoter: pLtetO-1
  Cloning method: Unknown
  Sequencing primers: 5′ unknown
Gene/Insert 2
  Gene/Insert name: DsrA sRNA
  Species: E. coli
  Promoter: pCon
  Cloning method: Unknown
  Sequencing primers: 5′ unknown
Gene/Insert 3
  Gene/Insert name: hfq
  Species: E. coli
  Promoter: pLtetO-1
  Cloning method: Unknown
  Sequencing primers: 5′ unknown
Gene/Insert 4
  Gene/Insert name: sodB (alt name: target mRNA)
  Species: E.coli
  Mutation: contains -56 to +141 relative to start codon
  Promoter: pLlacO-1
  Tag / fusion protein: gfp (C terminal on insert)
  Cloning method: Unknown
  Sequencing primers: 5′ unknown; 3′ GFP-R
Terms and licenses: Academic/Nonprofit Terms; Industry Terms: Not Available to Industry
How to cite: pHL 1405 was a gift from Han Lim (Addgene plasmid # 53010 ; http://n2t.net/addgene:53010 ; RRID:Addgene_53010)
